>Addgene plasmid #53622 | STK3A-c042 | depositor partial sequence | sequence record 83750 | insert sequence
ATGCACCATCATCATCATCATTCTTCTGGTGTAGATCTGGGTACCGAGAACCTGTACTTCCAATCCATGG
ACTTTGACTTTTTGAAAAATCTAAGTTTAGAAGAACTACAGATGCGGTTAAAAGCACTGGACCCCATGAT
GGAACGGGAGATAGAAGAACTTCGTCAGAGATACACTGCGAAAAGACAGCCCATTCTGGATGCGATGGAT
GCAAAGTGACAGTAAAGGTGGATACGGATCCGAA
