>Addgene plasmid #53622 | STK3A-c042 | addgene partial sequence | sequence record 86590 | T7 5'-TAATACGACTCACTATAGGG-3'
ATTCCCTCTAGAAATAATTTTGTTTAACTTTAAGAAGGAGATATACATATGCACCATCATCATCATCATT
CTTCTGGTGTAGATCTGGGTACCGAGAACCTGTACTTCCAATCCATGGACTTTGACTTTTTGAAAAATCT
AAGTTTAGAAGAACTACAGATGCGGTTAAAAGCACTGGACCCCATGATGGAACGGGAGATAGAAGAACTT
CGTCAGAGATACACTGCGAAAAGACAGCCCATTCTGGATGCGATGGATGCAAAGTGACAGTAAAGGTGGA
TACGGATCCGAATTCGAGCTCCGTCGACAAGCTTGCGGCCGCACTCGAGCACCACCACCACCACCACTGA
GATCCGGCTGCTAACAAAGCCCGAAAGGAAGCTGAGTTGGCTGCTGCCACCGCTGAGCAATAACTAGCAT
AACCCCTTGGGGCCTCTAAACGGGTCTTGAGGGGTTTTTTGCTGAAAGGAGGAACTATATCCGGATTGGC
GAATGGG
[124 nt withheld, positions 498-621]
C
[91 nt withheld, positions 623-713]
A
[49 nt withheld, positions 715-763]
CCTTTGACGTTGGAGTCCACGTTCTTT
[37 nt withheld, positions 791-827]
ACCCTATCTCGGTCTATTCTTTTGATTTATAAGGGATTTTGCCGATTTCGGCCTATTGGTTAAAAAATGA
GCTGATTTAACAAAAATTTAACGCGA
