[The description below was written by a language model from this plasmid's Addgene catalogue record.]
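Description:
STK3A-c042 is a bacterial expression plasmid built on pNIC28-Bsa4, a pET28-derived vector designed for structural genomics work. It is maintained in E. coli as a high-copy plasmid under kanamycin selection. The record distinguishes between a general cloning strain for propagation and a BL21(DE3) derivative carrying a rare-codon tRNA plasmid for protein production. The DE3 lysogen supplies the T7 RNA polymerase needed to drive the vector's promoter.

The insert is a short fragment, about 244 bp, of human STK3 (also known as MST2 or KRS1), a serine/threonine kinase. The depositor notes that the construct was designed for structure determination and may not contain the full open reading frame. Given its size, it can encode only a small domain or segment of the protein, although the record does not state the boundaries or which region is covered. Expression is controlled by a T7 promoter with lac regulation, so it can be induced in DE3 hosts.

The fragment is fused at its N-terminus to a hexahistidine tag followed by a TEV protease site. This arrangement allows purification by immobilised metal affinity chromatography and later removal of the tag. The insert was introduced by ligation-independent cloning, in which BsaI cleavage and T4 polymerase treatment create the single-stranded overhangs. In the parent vector this site holds a SacB stuffer fragment, which provides counter-selection against uncut or non-recombinant backbone and is replaced by the insert.

The alternative name in the record links the construct to a deposited crystal structure, consistent with its use in producing recombinant STK3 fragment for crystallography and related biochemical studies. No feature table was supplied, so the element positions cannot be confirmed.
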