Addgene plasmid #53622: STK3A-c042
Purpose: bacterial expression plasmid
Depositing lab: Nicola Burgess-Brown. Depositing organization: University of Oxford.
Backbone
  Vector backbone: pNIC28-Bsa4
  Backbone manufacturer: SGC
  Vector type: Bacterial Expression
Growth in bacteria
  Bacterial resistance: Kanamycin, 50 μg/mL
  Growth temperature: 37°C
  Growth strain: Mach1 ; BL21(DE3)-R3-pRARE2
  Copy number: High Copy
Gene/Insert
  Gene/Insert name: STK3A (alt names: 4L0N; gi|5454094)
  Species: H. sapiens (human)
  Insert size (bp): 244
  Mutation: Bacterial expression for structure determination; may not be full ORF, see comments
  Entrez Gene: STK3 (a.k.a. KRS1, MST2)
  Promoter: T7
  Tag / fusion protein: His-6-TEV (N terminal on insert)
  Cloning method: Ligation Independent Cloning
  Sequencing primers: 5′ T7; 3′ T7-term
Terms and licenses: Academic/Nonprofit Terms; Industry Terms: Not Available to Industry
Depositor comments: T7/lac regulated, N-terminal His-tag, TEV, LIC cloning using BsaI cleavage/T4 polymerase, SacB stuffer fragment, pET28 backbone. http://www.thesgc.org/structures/4L0N/ Use BL21(DE3)-R3-pRARE2 strain for expression.
How to cite: STK3A-c042 was a gift from Nicola Burgess-Brown (Addgene plasmid # 53622 ; http://n2t.net/addgene:53622 ; RRID:Addgene_53622)
